Addgene plasmid #50476: pAAV-CaMKIIa-hM3D(Gq)-mCherry
Depositing lab: Bryan Roth.
Backbone
  Vector backbone: pAAV
  Backbone size w/o insert (bp): 4818
  Total vector size (bp): 7886
  Vector type: AAV
Growth in bacteria
  Bacterial resistance: Ampicillin, 100 μg/mL
  Growth temperature: 37°C
  Growth strain: NEB Stable
  Copy number: Low Copy
Gene/Insert
  Gene/Insert name: hM3D(Gq)-mCherry
  Species: H. sapiens (human)
  Insert size (bp): 2502
  Mutation: See supplemental documents for DREADD mutations
  Entrez Gene: CHRM3 (a.k.a. EGBRS, HM3, PBS, m3AChR)
  Promoter: CaMKIIa
  Tag / fusion protein: mCherry (C terminal on insert)
  Cloning method: Restriction Enzyme; 5′ cloning site Sal I (not destroyed); 3′ cloning site EcoR I (not destroyed)
  Sequencing primers: 5′ ATGCTGACGAAGGCTCGCGA; 3′ GCATTAAAGCAGCGTATCCACATAGC
Terms and licenses: Academic/Nonprofit Terms; Industry Terms: Not Available to Industry
Depositor comments: These plasmids were generated as part of the Illuminating the Druggable Genome (IDG) program sponsored by the NIH Common Fund. The goal of this program is to identify, gather, and distribute information and resources for proteins that currently are not well-studied yet belong to commonly drug-targeted protein families: protein kinases, non-olfactory G-protein coupled receptors (GPCRs), and ion channels. The IDG program is designed to develop fundamental research tools for understudied proteins, elucidate their function, and disseminate the IDG-related resources and data to the greater scientific community.
How to cite: pAAV-CaMKIIa-hM3D(Gq)-mCherry was a gift from Bryan Roth (Addgene plasmid # 50476 ; http://n2t.net/addgene:50476 ; RRID:Addgene_50476) For viral preps, please replace (Addgene plasmid # 50476) in the above sentence with: (Addgene viral prep # 50476-AAV1), (Addgene viral prep # 50476-AAV2), (Addgene viral prep # 50476-AAV5), (Addgene viral prep # 50476-AAV8), or (Addgene viral prep # 50476-AAV9)
