[The description below was written by a language model from this plasmid's Addgene catalogue record and the feature table of its GenBank file.]
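Description:
pAAV-CaMKIIa-hM3D(Gq)-mCherry is an adeno-associated virus transfer plasmid built on a pAAV backbone for delivering an excitatory chemogenetic receptor to neurons. The expression cassette lies between two AAV2 inverted terminal repeats, which are the only cis elements needed for the intervening DNA to be replicated and packaged into AAV capsids when rep, cap and helper functions are supplied in trans. In bacteria the plasmid is maintained through a ColE1/pUC-type origin and selected with ampicillin via the bla gene; an f1 phage origin is also present. The feature table describes the origin as high-copy, whereas the catalogue lists the plasmid as low copy and names a recombination-deficient strain, consistent with the instability of ITR-containing plasmids. The catalogue size and the sequence record length also differ by about ten base pairs.

The payload is hM3D(Gq), a DREADD derived from the human M3 muscarinic acetylcholine receptor (CHRM3), fused at its C terminus to mCherry. The specific DREADD mutations are not given in the record, which refers to supplemental documents. Expression is driven by the mouse CaMKIIa promoter, commonly used to bias expression toward excitatory forebrain neurons. The receptor coding region itself is not annotated in the feature table, but it presumably occupies the unannotated interval between the promoter and the mCherry CDS. Downstream, a WPRE enhances transcript stability and expression, and a human growth hormone polyadenylation signal terminates the message. Being Gq-coupled, the receptor is used to increase activity of transduced neurons upon application of a designer ligand, with mCherry marking expressing cells. The depositor notes it was generated under an NIH programme on understudied druggable proteins.
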