LOCUS       Exported 7875 bp ds-DNA circular SYN 12-MAY-2021
DEFINITION  Gq-coupled hM3D DREADD fused with mCherry under the control of
            CaMKIIa promoter.
ACCESSION   .
VERSION     .
KEYWORDS    pAAV-CaMKIIa-hM3D(Gq)-mCherry
SOURCE      synthetic DNA construct
  ORGANISM  synthetic DNA construct
REFERENCE   1 (bases 1 to 7875)
  AUTHORS   Bryan Roth
  TITLE     Roth lab DREADDs
  JOURNAL   Unpublished
REFERENCE   2 (bases 1 to 7875)
  AUTHORS   .
  TITLE     Direct Submission
  JOURNAL   Exported May 12, 2021 from SnapGene Server 1.1.58
            http://www.snapgene.com
FEATURES             Location/Qualifiers
     source          1..7875
                     /organism="synthetic DNA construct"
                     /mol_type="other DNA"
     repeat_region   1..130
                     /label=AAV2 ITR (alternate)
                     /note="Functional equivalent of wild-type AAV2 ITR"
     promoter        149..1437
                     /label=CaMKII promoter
                     /note="promoter for the mouse calcium/calmodulin-dependent
                     kinase II alpha subunit"
     regulatory      3261..3270
                     /regulatory_class="other"
                     /note="vertebrate consensus sequence for strong initiation
                     of translation (Kozak, 1987)"
     CDS             3267..3977
                     /codon_start=1
                     /product="monomeric derivative of DsRed fluorescent protein
                     (Shaner et al., 2004)"
                     /label=mCherry
                     /note="mammalian codon-optimized"
                     /translation="MVSKGEEDNMAIIKEFMRFKVHMEGSVNGHEFEIEGEGEGRPYEG
                     TQTAKLKVTKGGPLPFAWDILSPQFMYGSKAYVKHPADIPDYLKLSFPEGFKWERVMNF
                     EDGGVVTVTQDSSLQDGEFIYKVKLRGTNFPSDGPVMQKKTMGWEASSERMYPEDGALK
                     GEIKQRLKLKDGGHYDAEVKTTYKAKKPVQLPGAYNVNIKLDITSHNEDYTIVEQYERA
                     EGRHSTGGMDELYK"
     primer_bind     complement(3412..3430)
                     /label=mCherry-R
                     /note="mCherry, reverse primer"
     primer_bind     3680..3699
                     /label=mCherry-F
                     /note="mCherry, forward primer"
     misc_feature    4002..4590
                     /label=WPRE
                     /note="woodchuck hepatitis virus posttranscriptional
                     regulatory element"
     primer_bind     complement(4055..4075)
                     /label=WPRE-R
                     /note="WPRE, reverse primer"
     CDS             complement(4473..4484)
                     /codon_start=1
                     /product="Factor Xa recognition and cleavage site"
                     /label=Factor Xa site
                     /translation="IEGR"
     polyA_signal    4622..5098
                     /label=hGH poly(A) signal
                     /note="human growth hormone polyadenylation signal"
     primer_bind     complement(4821..4840)
                     /label=hGH-PA-R
                     /note="Human growth hormone terminator, reverse primer"
     repeat_region   5138..5278
                     /label=AAV2 ITR
                     /note="inverted terminal repeat of adeno-associated virus
                     serotype 2"
     repeat_region   5138..5267
                     /label=AAV2 ITR
     rep_origin      5353..5808
                     /direction=RIGHT
                     /label=f1 ori
                     /note="f1 bacteriophage origin of replication; arrow
                     indicates direction of (+) strand synthesis"
     primer_bind     complement(5440..5459)
                     /label=F1ori-R
                     /note="F1 origin, reverse primer"
     primer_bind     5650..5671
                     /label=F1ori-F
                     /note="F1 origin, forward primer"
     primer_bind     complement(5825..5844)
                     /label=pRS-marker
                     /note="pRS vectors, use to sequence yeast selectable
                     marker"
     primer_bind     5944..5966
                     /label=pGEX 3'
                     /note="pGEX vectors, reverse primer"
     primer_bind     complement(6004..6022)
                     /label=pBRforEco
                     /note="pBR322 vectors, upsteam of EcoRI site, forward
                     primer"
     promoter        6090..6194
                     /gene="bla"
                     /label=AmpR promoter
     CDS             6195..7055
                     /codon_start=1
                     /gene="bla"
                     /product="beta-lactamase"
                     /label=AmpR
                     /note="confers resistance to ampicillin, carbenicillin, and
                     related antibiotics"
                     /translation="MSIQHFRVALIPFFAAFCLPVFAHPETLVKVKDAEDQLGARVGYI
                     ELDLNSGKILESFRPEERFPMMSTFKVLLCGAVLSRIDAGQEQLGRRIHYSQNDLVEYS
                     PVTEKHLTDGMTVRELCSAAITMSDNTAANLLLTTIGGPKELTAFLHNMGDHVTRLDRW
                     EPELNEAIPNDERDTTMPVAMATTLRKLLTGELLTLASRQQLIDWMEADKVAGPLLRSA
                     LPAGWFIADKSGAGERGSRGIIAALGPDGKPSRIVVIYTTGSQATMDERNRQIAEIGAS
                     LIKHW"
     primer_bind     complement(6413..6432)
                     /label=Amp-R
                     /note="Ampicillin resistance gene, reverse primer"
     rep_origin      7226..7814
                     /direction=RIGHT
                     /label=ori
                     /note="high-copy-number ColE1/pMB1/pBR322/pUC origin of
                     replication"
     primer_bind     7715..7734
                     /label=pBR322ori-F
                     /note="pBR322 origin, forward primer"
ORIGIN
        1 cctgcaggca gctgcgcgct cgctcgctca ctgaggccgc ccgggcgtcg ggcgaccttt
       61 ggtcgcccgg cctcagtgag cgagcgagcg cgcagagagg gagtggccaa ctccatcact
      121 aggggttcct gcggccgcac gcgtttaaca ttatggcctt aggtcacttc atctccatgg
      181 ggttcttctt ctgattttct agaaaatgag atgggggtgc agagagcttc ctcagtgacc
      241 tgcccagggt cacatcagaa atgtcagagc tagaacttga actcagatta ctaatcttaa
      301 attccatgcc ttgggggcat gcaagtacga tatacagaag gagtgaactc attagggcag
      361 atgaccaatg agtttaggaa agaagagtcc agggcagggt acatctacac cacccgccca
      421 gccctgggtg agtccagcca cgttcacctc attatagttg cctctctcca gtcctacctt
      481 gacgggaagc acaagcagaa actgggacag gagccccagg agaccaaatc ttcatggtcc
      541 ctctgggagg atgggtgggg agagctgtgg cagaggcctc aggaggggcc ctgctgctca
      601 gtggtgacag ataggggtga gaaagcagac agagtcattc cgtcagcatt ctgggtctgt
      661 ttggtacttc ttctcacgct aaggtggcgg tgtgatatgc acaatggcta aaaagcaggg
      721 agagctggaa agaaacaagg acagagacag aggccaagtc aaccagacca attcccagag
      781 gaagcaaaga aaccattaca gagactacaa gggggaaggg aaggagagat gaattagctt
      841 cccctgtaaa ccttagaacc cagctgttgc cagggcaacg gggcaatacc tgtctcttca
      901 gaggagatga agttgccagg gtaactacat cctgtctttc tcaaggacca tcccagaatg
      961 tggcacccac tagccgttac catagcaact gcctctttgc cccacttaat cccatcccgt
     1021 ctgttaaaag ggccctatag ttggaggtgg gggaggtagg aagagcgatg atcacttgtg
     1081 gactaagttt gttcgcatcc ccttctccaa ccccctcagt acatcaccct gggggaacag
     1141 ggtccacttg ctcctgggcc cacacagtcc tgcagtattg tgtatataag gccagggcaa
     1201 agaggagcag gttttaaagt gaaaggcagg caggtgttgg ggaggcagtt accggggcaa
     1261 cgggaacagg gcgtttcgga ggtggttgcc atggggacct ggatgctgac gaaggctcgc
     1321 gaggctgtga gcagccacag tgccctgctc agaagcccca agctcgtcag tcaagccggt
     1381 tctccgtttg cactcaggag cacgggcagg cgagtggccc ctagttctgg gggcagctct
     1441 agagcggtac cggatcctct agagtcgacg ccaccatgac cttgcacaat aacagtacaa
     1501 cctcgccttt gtttccaaac atcagctcct cctggataca cagcccctcc gatgcagggc
     1561 tgcccccggg aaccgtcact catttcggca gctacaatgt ttctcgagca gctggcaatt
     1621 tctcctctcc agacggtacc accgatgacc ctctgggagg tcataccgtc tggcaagtgg
     1681 tcttcatcgc tttcttaacg ggcatcctgg ccttggtgac catcatcggc aacatcctgg
     1741 taattgtgtc atttaaggtc aacaagcagc tgaagacggt caacaactac ttcctcttaa
     1801 gcctggcctg tgccgatctg attatcgggg tcatttcaat gaatctgttt acgacctaca
     1861 tcatcatgaa tcgatgggcc ttagggaact tggcctgtga cctctggctt gccattgact
     1921 gcgtagccag caatgcctct gttatgaatc ttctggtcat cagctttgac agatactttt
     1981 ccatcacgag gccgctcacg taccgagcca aacgaacaac aaagagagcc ggtgtgatga
     2041 tcggtctggc ttgggtcatc tcctttgtcc tttgggctcc tgccatcttg ttctggcaat
     2101 actttgttgg aaagagaact gtgcctccgg gagagtgctt cattcagttc ctcagtgagc
     2161 ccaccattac ttttggcaca gccatcgctg gtttttatat gcctgtcacc attatgacta
     2221 ttttatactg gaggatctat aaggaaactg aaaagcgtac caaagagctt gctggcctgc
     2281 aagcctctgg gacagaggca gagacagaaa actttgtcca ccccacgggc agttctcgaa
     2341 gctgcagcag ttacgaactt caacagcaaa gcatgaaacg ctccaacagg aggaagtatg
     2401 gccgctgcca cttctggttc acaaccaaga gctggaaacc cagctccgag cagatggacc
     2461 aagaccacag cagcagtgac agttggaaca acaatgatgc tgctgcctcc ctggagaact
     2521 ccgcctcctc cgacgaggag gacattggct ccgagacgag agccatctac tccatcgtgc
     2581 tcaagcttcc gggtcacagc accatcctca actccaccaa gttaccctca tcggacaacc
     2641 tgcaggtgcc tgaggaggag ctggggatgg tggacttgga gaggaaagcc gacaagctgc
     2701 aggcccagaa gagcgtggac gatggaggca gttttccaaa aagcttctcc aagcttccca
     2761 tccagctaga gtcagccgtg gacacagcta agacttctga cgtcaactcc tcagtgggta
     2821 agagcacggc cactctacct ctgtccttca aggaagccac tctggccaag aggtttgctc
     2881 tgaagaccag aagtcagatc actaagcgga aaaggatgtc cctggtcaag gagaagaaag
     2941 cggcccagac cctcagtgcg atcttgcttg ccttcatcat cacttggacc ccatacaaca
     3001 tcatggttct ggtgaacacc ttttgtgaca gctgcatacc caaaaccttt tggaatctgg
     3061 gctactggct gtgctacatc aacagcaccg tgaaccccgt gtgctatgct ctgtgcaaca
     3121 aaacattcag aaccactttc aagatgctgc tgctgtgcca gtgtgacaaa aaaaagaggc
     3181 gcaagcagca gtaccagcag agacagtcgg tcatttttca caagcgcgca cccgagcagg
     3241 ccttgaagga tcccccggtc gccaccatgg tgagcaaggg cgaggaggat aacatggcca
     3301 tcatcaagga gttcatgcgc ttcaaggtgc acatggaggg ctccgtgaac ggccacgagt
     3361 tcgagatcga gggcgagggc gagggccgcc cctacgaggg cacccagacc gccaagctga
     3421 aggtgaccaa gggtggcccc ctgcccttcg cctgggacat cctgtcccct cagttcatgt
     3481 acggctccaa ggcctacgtg aagcaccccg ccgacatccc cgactacttg aagctgtcct
     3541 tccccgaggg cttcaagtgg gagcgcgtga tgaacttcga ggacggcggc gtggtgaccg
     3601 tgacccagga ctcctccctg caggacggcg agttcatcta caaggtgaag ctgcgcggca
     3661 ccaacttccc ctccgacggc cccgtaatgc agaagaagac catgggctgg gaggcctcct
     3721 ccgagcggat gtaccccgag gacggcgccc tgaagggcga gatcaagcag aggctgaagc
     3781 tgaaggacgg cggccactac gacgctgagg tcaagaccac ctacaaggcc aagaagcccg
     3841 tgcagctgcc cggcgcctac aacgtcaaca tcaagttgga catcacctcc cacaacgagg
     3901 actacaccat cgtggaacag tacgaacgcg ccgagggccg ccactccacc ggcggcatgg
     3961 acgagctgta caagtaagaa ttcgatatca agcttatcga taatcaacct ctggattaca
     4021 aaatttgtga aagattgact ggtattctta actatgttgc tccttttacg ctatgtggat
     4081 acgctgcttt aatgcctttg tatcatgcta ttgcttcccg tatggctttc attttctcct
     4141 ccttgtataa atcctggttg ctgtctcttt atgaggagtt gtggcccgtt gtcaggcaac
     4201 gtggcgtggt gtgcactgtg tttgctgacg caacccccac tggttggggc attgccacca
     4261 cctgtcagct cctttccgga actttcgctt tccccctccc tattgccacg gcggaactca
     4321 tcgccgcctg ccttgcccgc tgctggacag gggctcggct gttgggcact gacaattccg
     4381 tggtgttgtc ggggaaatca tcgtcctttc cttggctgct cgcctatgtt gccacctgga
     4441 ttctgcgcgg gacgtccttc tgctacgtcc cttcggccct caatccagcg gaccttcctt
     4501 cccgcggcct gctgccggct ctgcggcctc ttccgcgtct tcgccttcgc cctcagacga
     4561 gtcggatctc cctttgggcc gcctccccgc atcgataccg agcgctgctc gagagatcta
     4621 cgggtggcat ccctgtgacc cctccccagt gcctctcctg gccctggaag ttgccactcc
     4681 agtgcccacc agccttgtcc taataaaatt aagttgcatc attttgtctg actaggtgtc
     4741 cttctataat attatggggt ggaggggggt ggtatggagc aaggggcaag ttgggaagac
     4801 aacctgtagg gcctgcgggg tctattggga accaagctgg agtgcagtgg cacaatcttg
     4861 gctcactgca atctccgcct cctgggttca agcgattctc ctgcctcagc ctcccgagtt
     4921 gttgggattc caggcatgca tgaccaggct cagctaattt ttgttttttt ggtagagacg
     4981 gggtttcacc atattggcca ggctggtctc caactcctaa tctcaggtga tctacccacc
     5041 ttggcctccc aaattgctgg gattacaggc gtgaaccact gctcccttcc ctgtccttct
     5101 gattttgtag gtaaccacgt gcggaccgag cggccgcagg aacccctagt gatggagttg
     5161 gccactccct ctctgcgcgc tcgctcgctc actgaggccg ggcgaccaaa ggtcgcccga
     5221 cgcccgggct ttgcccgggc ggcctcagtg agcgagcgag cgcgcagctg cctgcagggg
     5281 cgcctgatgc ggtattttct ccttacgcat ctgtgcggta tttcacaccg catannnnnn
     5341 nnnnnnnnnn nnnnnnnnnn nnnnnnnnnn nnnnnnnnnn nnnnnnnnnn nnnnnnnnnn
     5401 nnnnnnnnnn nnnnnnnnnn nnnnnnnnnt nnnnnnnnnn nnnnnnnnnn nnnnnnnnnn
     5461 nnnnnnnnnn nnnnnncnnn nnnnnnnnnn nnnnnnnnnn nnnnnnnnnn nnnnnnnnnn
     5521 nnnnnnnnnn nnnnnnnnnn nnnnnnnnnn nnnnnnnnnn nnnnnnnnnn nnnnnnnnnn
     5581 nnnnnnnnnn nnnnnnnnnn nnnnnnnnnn nnnnnnnncc tttgacgttg gagtccacgt
     5641 tctttaatag tggactcttg ttccaaactg gaacaacact caactctatc tcgggctatt
     5701 cttttgattt ataagggatt ttgccgattt cggtctattg gttaaaaaat gagctgattt
     5761 aacaaaaatt taacgcgaat tttaacaaaa tattaacgtt tacaatttta tggtgcactc
     5821 tcagtacaat ctgctctgat gccgcatagt taagccagcc ccgacacccg ccaacacccg
     5881 ctgacgcgcc ctgacgggct tgtctgctcc cggcatccgc ttacagacaa gctgtgaccg
     5941 tctccgggag ctgcatgtgt cagaggtttt caccgtcatc accgaaacgc gcgagacgaa
     6001 agggcctcgt gatacgccta tttttatagg ttaatgtcat gataataatg gtttcttaga
     6061 cgtcaggtgg cacttttcgg ggaaatgtgc gcggaacccc tatttgttta tttttctaaa
     6121 tacattcaaa tatgtatccg ctcatgagac aataaccctg ataaatgctt caataatatt
     6181 gaaaaaggaa gagtatgagt attcaacatt tccgtgtcgc ccttattccc ttttttgcgg
     6241 cattttgcct tcctgttttt gctcacccag aaacgctggt gaaagtaaaa gatgctgaag
     6301 atcagttggg tgcacgagtg ggttacatcg aactggatct caacagcggt aagatccttg
     6361 agagttttcg ccccgaagaa cgttttccaa tgatgagcac ttttaaagtt ctgctatgtg
     6421 gcgcggtatt atcccgtatt gacgccgggc aagagcaact cggtcgccgc atacactatt
     6481 ctcagaatga cttggttgag tactcaccag tcacagaaaa gcatcttacg gatggcatga
     6541 cagtaagaga attatgcagt gctgccataa ccatgagtga taacactgcg gccaacttac
     6601 ttctgacaac gatcggagga ccgaaggagc taaccgcttt tttgcacaac atgggggatc
     6661 atgtaactcg ccttgatcgt tgggaaccgg agctgaatga agccatacca aacgacgagc
     6721 gtgacaccac gatgcctgta gcaatggcaa caacgttgcg caaactatta actggcgaac
     6781 tacttactct agcttcccgg caacaattaa tagactggat ggaggcggat aaagttgcag
     6841 gaccacttct gcgctcggcc cttccggctg gctggtttat tgctgataaa tctggagccg
     6901 gtgagcgtgg gtctcgcggt atcattgcag cactggggcc agatggtaag ccctcccgta
     6961 tcgtagttat ctacacgacg gggagtcagg caactatgga tgaacgaaat agacagatcg
     7021 ctgagatagg tgcctcactg attaagcatt ggtaactgtc agaccaagtt tactcatata
     7081 tactttagat tgatttaaaa cttcattttt aatttaaaag gatctaggtg aagatccttt
     7141 ttgataatct catgaccaaa atcccttaac gtgagttttc gttccactga gcgtcagacc
     7201 ccgtagaaaa gatcaaagga tcttcttgag atcctttttt tctgcgcgta atctgctgct
     7261 tgcaaacaaa aaaaccaccg ctaccagcgg tggtttgttt gccggatcaa gagctaccaa
     7321 ctctttttcc gaaggtaact ggcttcagca gagcgcagat accaaatact gttcttctag
     7381 tgtagccgta gttaggccac cacttcaaga actctgtagc accgcctaca tacctcgctc
     7441 tgctaatcct gttaccagtg gctgctgcca gtggcgataa gtcgtgtctt accgggttgg
     7501 actcaagacg atagttaccg gataaggcgc agcggtcggg ctgaacgggg ggttcgtgca
     7561 cacagcccag cttggagcga acgacctaca ccgaactgag atacctacag cgtgagctat
     7621 gagaaagcgc cacgcttccc gaagggagaa aggcggacag gtatccggta agcggcaggg
     7681 tcggaacagg agagcgcacg agggagcttc cagggggaaa cgcctggtat ctttatagtc
     7741 ctgtcgggtt tcgccacctc tgacttgagc gtcgattttt gtgatgctcg tcaggggggc
     7801 ggagcctatg gaaaaacgcc agcaacgcgg cctttttacg gttcctggcc ttttgctggc
     7861 cttttgctca catgt
//
