>Addgene plasmid #50476 | pAAV-CaMKIIa-hM3D(Gq)-mCherry | addgene partial sequence | sequence record 77743 | WPRE-R 5'-CATAGCGTAAAAGGAGCAACA-3'
AATTTTGTAATCCAGAGGTTGATTATCGATAAGCTTGATATCGAATTCTTACTTGTACAGCTCGTCCATG
CCGCCGGTGGAGTGGCGGCCCTCGGCGCGTTCGTACTGTTCCACGATGGTGTAGTCCTCGTTGTGGGAGG
TGATGTCCAACTTGATGTTGACGTTGTAGGCGCCGGGCAGCTGCACGGGCTTCTTGGCCTTGTAGGTGGT
CTTGACCTCAGCGTCGTAGTGGCCGCCGTCCTTCAGCTTCAGCCTCTGCTTGATCTCGCCCTTCAGGGCG
CCGTCCTCGGGGTACATCCGCTCGGAGGAGGCCTCCCAGCCCATGGTCTTCTTCTGCATTACGGGGCCGT
CGGAGGGGAAGTTGGTGCCGCGCAGCTTCACCTTGTAGATGAACTCGCCGTCCTGCAGGGAGGAGTCCTG
GGTCACGGTCACCACGCCGCCGTCCTCGAAGTTCATCACGCGCTCCCACTTGAAGCCCTCGGGGAAGGAC
AGCTTCAAGTAGTCGGGGATGTCGGCGGGGTGCTTCACGTAGGCCTTGGAGCCGTACATGAACTGAGGGG
ACAGGATGTCCCAGGCGAAGGGCAGGGGGCCACCCTTGGTCACCTTCAGCTTGGCGGTCTGGGTGCCCTC
GTAGGGGCGGCCCTCGCCCTCGCCCTCGATCTCGAACTCGTGGCCGTTCACGGAGCCCTCCATGTGCACC
TTGAAGCGCATGAACTCCTTGATGATGGCCATGTTATCCTCCTCGCCCTTGCTCACCATGGTGGCGACCG
GGGGATCCTTCAAGGCCTGCTCGGGTGCGCGCTTGTGAAAAATGACCGACTGTCTCTGCTGGTACTGCTG
CTTGCGCCTCTTTTTTTTGTCACACTGGCACAGCAGCAGCATCTTGAAAGTGGTTCTGAATG
