>Addgene plasmid #50476 | pAAV-CaMKIIa-hM3D(Gq)-mCherry | addgene partial sequence | sequence record 77790 | mCaMKIIa-pro-F2 5'-GGCAAAGAGGAGCAGGTTTT-3'
GGGGCAACGGGAACAGGGCGTTTCGGAGGTGGTTGCCATGGGGACCTGGATGCTGACGAAGGCTCGCGAG
GCTGTGAGCAGCCACAGTGCCCTGCTCAGAAGCCCCAAGCTCGTCAGTCAAGCCGGTTCTCCGTTTGCAC
TCAGGAGCACGGGCAGGCGAGTGGCCCCTAGTTCTGGGGGCAGCTCTAGAGCGGTACCGGATCCTCTAGA
GTCGACGCCACCATGACCTTGCACAATAACAGTACAACCTCGCCTTTGTTTCCAAACATCAGCTCCTCCT
GGATACACAGCCCCTCCGATGCAGGGCTGCCCCCGGGAACCGTCACTCATTTCGGCAGCTACAATGTTTC
TCGAGCAGCTGGCAATTTCTCCTCTCCAGACGGTACCACCGATGACCCTCTGGGAGGTCATACCGTCTGG
CAAGTGGTCTTCATCGCTTTCTTAACGGGCATCCTGGCCTTGGTGACCATCATCGGCAACATCCTGGTAA
TTGTGTCATTTAAGGTCAACAAGCAGCTGAAGACGGTCAACAACTACTTCCTCTTAAGCCTGGCCTGTGC
CGATCTGATTATCGGGGTCATTTCAATGAATCTGTTTACGACCTACATCATCATGAATCGATGGGCCTTA
GGGAACTTGGCCTGTGACCTCTGGCTTGCCATTGACTGCGTAGCCAGCAATGCCTCTGTTATGAATCTTC
TGGTCATCAGCTTTGACAGATACTTTTCCATCACGAGGCCGCTCACGTACCGAGCCAAACGAACAACAAA
GAGAGCCGGTGTGATGATCGGTCTGGCTTGGGTCATCTCCTTTGTCCTTTGGGCTCCTGCCATCTTGTTC
TGGCAATACTTTGTTGGAAAGAGAACTGTGCCTCCGGGAGAGTGCTTCATTCAGTTCCTCAGTGAGCCCA
CCATTACTTTTGGCACAGCC
